>Addgene plasmid #41473 | TAL-3TC4 | depositor partial sequence | sequence record 55342 | TAL-3TC4 sequence 256 bps
GAATGCAGCCAGGCACACGGGCTTACTCCCGATCAAGTTGTGGCCATTGCCAGCAACGGTGGAGGGAAAC
AAGCATTGGAGACTGTCCAACGGCTCCTTCCCGTGTTGTGTCAAGCCCACGGTTTGACCCCTGCACAAGT
GGTCGCCATCGCCTCCCATGACGGCGGTAAGCAGGCCCTGGAAACAGTGCAGCGCCTGCTGCCTGTGCTG
TGCCAGGATCATGGACTGACCCCAGACCAGGTTGTCGCCTGCATTC
