>Addgene plasmid #41473 | TAL-3TC4 | addgene partial sequence | sequence record 55889 | M13_pUC_fwd
TCGAGCTCGGTACCTCGCGAATGCATCTAGATATTTGGGAATGCAGGCGACAACCTGGTCTGGGGTCAGT
CCATGATCCTGGCACAGCACAGGCAGCAGGCGCTGCACTGTTTCCAGGGCCTGCTTACCGCCGTCATGGG
AGGCGATGGCGACCACTTGTGCAGGGGTCAAACCGTGGGCTTGACACAACACGGGAAGGAGCCGTTGGAC
AGTCTCCAATGCTTGTTTCCCTCCACCGTTGCTGGCAATGGCCACAACTTGATCGGGAGTAAGCCCGTGT
GCCTGGCTGCATTCATTTGGATCGGATCCCGGGCCCGTCGACTGCAGAGGCCTGCATGCAAGCTTGGCGT
AATCATGGTCATAGCTGTTTCCTGTGTGAAATTGTTATCCGCTCACAATTCCACACAACATACGAGCCGG
AAGCATAAAGTGTAAAGCCTGGGGTGCCTAATGAGTGAGCTAACTCACATTAATTGCGTTGCGCTCACTG
CCCGCTTTCCAGTCGGGAAACCTGTCGTGCCAGCTGCATTAATGAATCGGCCAACGCGCGGGGAGAGGCG
GTTTGCGTATTGGGCGCTCTTCCGCTTCCTCGCTCACTGACTCGCTGCGCTCGGTCGTTCGGCTGCGGCG
AGCGGTATCAGCTCACTCAAAGGCGGTAATACGGTTATCCACAGAATCAGGGGATAACGCAGGAAAGAAC
ATGTGAGCAAAAGGCCAGCAAAAGGCCAGGAACCGTAAAAAGGCCGCGTTGCTGGCGTTTTTCCATAGGC
TCCGCCCCCCTGACGAGCATCACAAAAATCGACGCTCAAGTCAGAGGTGGCGAAACCCGACAGGACTATA
AAGATACCAGGCGTTTCCCCCTGGAAGCTCCCTCGTGCGCTCTCCTGTTCCGACCCTGCCGCTTACCGGA
TACCTGTCCGCCTTTCTCC
