[The description below was written by a language model from this plasmid's Addgene catalogue record.]
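Description:
TAL-3TC4 is a small bacterial cloning plasmid that belongs to a library of building blocks for assembling transcription activator-like effector (TALE) genes by ligation-independent cloning. It is catalogued as a PCR cloning vector built on a custom backbone of about 2.96 kb. It is maintained at high copy number in E. coli under ampicillin selection. The record does not name the origin of replication and gives no feature table, so the layout of the backbone cannot be described beyond these catalogue fields. Standard M13/pUC forward and reverse primers are listed for sequencing, which indicates that the insert sits between the usual pUC-type universal primer sites.

The payload is a synthetic 256 bp fragment called 3TC4. That size is consistent with a short block of TALE repeat units, each of which normally specifies recognition of one DNA base through its repeat-variable diresidue. The name may encode the module's position and the bases it targets, but the record does not explain the nomenclature, so this reading is tentative. No promoter, tag, reporter or eukaryotic expression element is recorded, and the cloning method for the insert is listed as unknown. The plasmid therefore appears to be a storage and amplification vehicle for a module, not an expression construct.

Judging from the associated publication title, it would be used with other members of the library. The modules are combined in a defined order by ligation-independent assembly to give custom TALE DNA-binding arrays in high throughput, for example for designer nucleases or transcriptional regulators.
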