Addgene plasmid #41473: TAL-3TC4
Depositing lab: Veit Hornung. Depositing organization: Universitaetsklinikum Bonn. Publication: A ligation-independent cloning technique for high-throughput assembly of transcription activator-like effector genes. Schmid-Burgk JL, Schmidt T, Kaiser V, Honing K, Hornung V. Nat Biotechnol. 2012 Dec 16. doi: 10.1038/nbt.2460. PubMed 23242165.
Backbone
  Vector backbone: Custom backbone
  Backbone size w/o insert (bp): 2961
  Vector type: PCR Cloning Vector
Growth in bacteria
  Bacterial resistance: Ampicillin, 100 μg/mL
  Growth temperature: 37°C
  Growth strain: DH10B
  Copy number: High Copy
Gene/Insert
  Gene/Insert name: 3TC4
  Species: Synthetic
  Insert size (bp): 256
  Cloning method: Unknown
  Sequencing primers: 5′ M13_pUC_fwd; 3′ M13_pUC_rev
Terms and licenses: Academic/Nonprofit Terms; Industry Terms: Not Available to Industry
How to cite: TAL-3TC4 was a gift from Veit Hornung (Addgene plasmid # 41473 ; http://n2t.net/addgene:41473 ; RRID:Addgene_41473)
